>Addgene plasmid #193448 | CMV-Hylight-T152E | addgene full sequence | sequence record 378448 | Addgene NGS Result
GATGCTTTTCTGTGACTGGTGAGTACTCAACCAAGTCATTCTGAGAATAGTGTATGCGGCGACCGAGTTG
CTCTTGCCCGGCGTCAATACGGGATAATACCGCGCCACATAGCAGAACTTTAAAAGTGCTCATCATTGGA
AAACGTTCTTCGGGGCGAAAACTCTCAAGGATCTTACCGCTGTTGAGATCCAGTTCGATGTAACCCACTC
GTGCACCCAACTGATCTTCAGCATCTTTTACTTTCACCAGCGTTTCTGGGTGAGCAAAAACAGGAAGGCA
AAATGCCGCAAAAAAGGGAATAAGGGCGACACGGAAATGTTGAATACTCATACTCTTCCTTTTTCAATAT
TATTGAAGCATTTATCAGGGTTATTGTCTCATGAGCGGATACATATTTGAATGTATTTAGAAAAATAAAC
AAATAGGGGTTCCGCGCACATTTCCCCGAAAAGTGCCACCTGACGTCGACGGATCGGGAGATCTCCCGAT
CCCCTATGGTGCACTCTCAGTACAATCTGCTCTGATGCCGCATAGTTAAGCCAGTATCTGCTCCCTGCTT
GTGTGTTGGAGGTCGCTGAGTAGTGCGCGAGCAAAATTTAAGCTACAACAAGGCAAGGCTTGACCGACAA
TTGCATGAAGAATCTGCTTAGGGTTAGGCGTTTTGCGCTGCTTCGCGATGTACGGGCCAGATATACGCGT
TGACATTGATTATTGACTAGTTATTAATAGTAATCAATTACGGGGTCATTAGTTCATAGCCCATATATGG
AGTTCCGCGTTACATAACTTACGGTAAATGGCCCGCCTGGCTGACCGCCCAACGACCCCCGCCCATTGAC
GTCAATAATGACGTATGTTCCCATAGTAACGCCAATAGGGACTTTCCATTGACGTCAATGGGTGGAGTAT
TTACGGTAAACTGCCCACTTGGCAGTACATCAAGTGTATCATATGCCAAGTACGCCCCCTATTGACGTCA
ATGACGGTAAATGGCCCGCCTGGCATTATGCCCAGTACATGACCTTATGGGACTTTCCTACTTGGCAGTA
CATCTACGTATTAGTCATCGCTATTACCATGGTGATGCGGTTTTGGCAGTACATCAATGGGCGTGGATAG
CGGTTTGACTCACGGGGATTTCCAAGTCTCCACCCCATTGACGTCAATGGGAGTTTGTTTTGGCACCAAA
ATCAACGGGACTTTCCAAAATGTCGTAACAACTCCGCCCCATTGACGCAAATGGGCGGTAGGCGTGTACG
GTGGGAGGTCTATATAAGCAGAGCTCTCTGGCTAACTAGAGAACCCACTGCTTACTGGCTTATCGAAATT
AATACGACTCACTATAGGGAGACCCAAGCTTGGTACCGAGCTCGGAGCCACCATGGGCAGCAAGGATGTT
TTGGGTTTGACCTTGTTGGAAAAGACTTTGAAAGAAAGATTGAACTTGAAGGACGCCATCATCGTTTCTG
GTGATTCTGATCAATCTCCATGGGTCAAAAAAGAAATGGGTAGAGCTGCTGTTGCTTGCATGAAGAAAAG
ATTTTCTGGTAAGAACATCGTTGCTGTTACTGGTGGTACTGAGATTGAAGCTGTTGCTGAAATGATGACC
CCAGATTCTAAGAACAGAGAATTGTTGTTTGTTCCAGCTAGAGGTGGTTTGGGTGAACCGCCTTATAACG
TCTTTATCATGGCCGACAAGCAGAAGAACGGCATCAAGGCGAACTTCAAGATCCGCCACAACATCGAGGA
CGGCGGCGTGCAGCTCGCCTATCACTACCAGCAGAACACCCCCATCGGCGACGGCCCCGTGCTGCTGCCC
GACAACCACTACCTGAGCGTGCAGTCCAAACTGAGCAAAGACCCCAACGAGAAGCGCGATCACATGGTCC
TGCTGGAGTTCGTGACCGCCGCCGGGATCACTCTCGGCATGGACGAGCTGTACAAGGGCGGTACCGGAGG
GAGCATGGTGAGCAAGGGCGAGGAGCTGTTCACCGGGGTGGTGCCCATCCTGGTCGAGCTGGACGGCGAC
GTAAACGGCCACAAGTTCAGCGTGTCCGGCGAGGGCGAGGGCGATGCCACCTACGGCAAGCTGACCCTGA
AGTTCATCTGCACCACCGGCAAGCTGCCCGTGCCCTGGCCCACCCTCGTGACCACCCTGACCTACGGCGT
GCAGTGCTTCAGCCGCTACCCCGACCACATGAAGCAGCACGACTTCTTCAAGTCCGCCATGCCCGAAGGC
TACATTCAGGAGCGCACCATCTTCTTCAAGGACGACGGCAACTATAAGACACGCGCTGAGGTTAAGTTCG
AGGGCGACACTCTGGTTAACCGCATCGAGCTGAAGGGCATCGACTTCAAGGAGGACGGCAACATCCTGGG
CCATAAGCTTGAATATAACTTCAACAAGGAGGATGTTAAGAATCAAGCTAACACCATTTGCGCTCATATG
GCTGAAAAAGCTTCAGGTACTTACAGATTGTTATTCGTCCCAGGTCAATTGTCTCAAGGTGCTTACTCTT
CCATTATCGAAGAACCATCTGTCAAAGAAGTCTTGAACACCATCAAATCCGCTTCCATGTTGGTTCACGG
TATTGGTGAAGCTAAAACTATGGCTCAACGCAGAAACACCCCATTGGAAGATTTGAAAAAGATCGATGAT
AACGATGCTGTTACCGAAGCTTTCGGTTACTACTTTAATGCTGATGGTGAAGTTGTTCACAAGGTTCATT
CAGTTGGTATGCAATTGGATGATATTGATGCCATCCCAGATATTATTGCAGTTGCTGGTGGTTCTTCTAA
GGCTGAAGCAATTGAAGCTTACTTCAAGAAGCCAAGAAACACTGTTTTGGTTACTGATGAAGGTGCTGCC
AAAAAGTTGTTGAGAGATGAATCAGGCTAAGAATTCTGCAGATATCCATCACACTGGCGGCCGCTCGAGC
ATGCATCTAGAGGGCCCTATTCTATAGTGTCACCTAAATGCTAGAGCTCGCTGATCAGCCTCGACTGTGC
CTTCTAGTTGCCAGCCATCTGTTGTTTGCCCCTCCCCCGTGCCTTCCTTGACCCTGGAAGGTGCCACTCC
CACTGTCCTTTCCTAATAAAATGAGGAAATTGCATCGCATTGTCTGAGTAGGTGTCATTCTATTCTGGGG
GGTGGGGTGGGGCAGGACAGCAAGGGGGAGGATTGGGAAGACAATAGCAGGCATGCTGGGGATGCGGTGG
GCTCTATGGCTTCTGAGGCGGAAAGAACCAGCTGGGGCTCTAGTCCGGAACTCGCTGCGCTCGGTCGTTC
GGCTGCGGCGAGCGGTATCAGCTCACTCAAAGGCGGTAATACGGTTATCCACAGAATCAGGGGATAACGC
AGGAAAGAACATGTGAGCAAAAGGCCAGCAAAAGGCCAGGAACCGTAAAAAGGCCGCGTTGCTGGCGTTT
TTCCATAGGCTCCGCCCCCCTGACGAGCATCACAAAAATCGACGCTCAAGTCAGAGGTGGCGAAACCCGA
CAGGACTATAAAGATACCAGGCGTTTCCCCCTGGAAGCTCCCTCGTGCGCTCTCCTGTTCCGACCCTGCC
GCTTACCGGATACCTGTCCGCCTTTCTCCCTTCGGGAAGCGTGGCGCTTTCTCATAGCTCACGCTGTAGG
TATCTCAGTTCGGTGTAGGTCGTTCGCTCCAAGCTGGGCTGTGTGCACGAACCCCCCGTTCAGCCCGACC
GCTGCGCCTTATCCGGTAACTATCGTCTTGAGTCCAACCCGGTAAGACACGACTTATCGCCACTGGCAGC
AGCCACTGGTAACAGGATTAGCAGAGCGAGGTATGTAGGCGGTGCTACAGAGTTCTTGAAGTGGTGGCCT
AACTACGGCTACACTAGAAGAACAGTATTTGGTATCTGCGCTCTGCTGAAGCCAGTTACCTTCGGAAAAA
GAGTTGGTAGCTCTTGATCCGGCAAACAAACCACCGCTGGTAGCGGTGGTTTTTTTGTTTGCAAGCAGCA
GATTACGCGCAGAAAAAAAGGATCTCAAGAAGATCCTTTGATCTTTTCTACGGGGTCTGACGCTCAGTGG
AACGAAAACTCACGTTAAGGGATTTTGGTCATGAGATTATCAAAAAGGATCTTCACCTAGATCCTTTTAA
ATTAAAAATGAAGTTTTAAATCAATCTAAAGTATATATGAGTAAACTTGGTCTGACAGTTACCAATGCTT
AATCAGTGAGGCACCTATCTCAGCGATCTGTCTATTTCGTTCATCCATAGTTGCCTGACTCCCCGTCGTG
TAGATAACTACGATACGGGAGGGCTTACCATCTGGCCCCAGTGCTGCAATGATACCGCGAGACCCACGCT
CACCGGCTCCAGATTTATCAGCAATAAACCAGCCAGCCGGAAGGGCCGAGCGCAGAAGTGGTCCTGCAAC
TTTATCCGCCTCCATCCAGTCTATTAATTGTTGCCGGGAAGCTAGAGTAAGTAGTTCGCCAGTTAATAGT
TTGCGCAACGTTGTTGCCATTGCTACAGGCATCGTGGTGTCACGCTCGTCGTTTGGTATGGCTTCATTCA
GCTCCGGTTCCCAACGATCAAGGCGAGTTACATGATCCCCCATGTTGTGCAAAAAAGCGGTTAGCTCCTT
CGGTCCTCCGATCGTTGTCAGAAGTAAGTTGGCCGCAGTGTTATCACTCATGGTTATGGCAGCACTGCAT
AATTCTCTTACTGTCATGCCATCCGTAA
Features (pLannotate 1.2.2; 12 found; start..end, strand, type, name):
    332..436     -  promoter       AmpR promoter: bla
    495..547     -  misc_feature   bom (fragment): basis of mobility region from pBR322
    702..1081    +  enhancer       CMV enhancer: human cytomegalovirus immediate early enhancer
   1082..1285    +  promoter       CMV promoter: human cytomegalovirus (CMV) immediate early promoter
   1281..1314    +  LTR            5' LTR (truncated) (fragment): truncated 5' long terminal repeat (LTR) from HIV-1
   1330..1348    +  promoter       T7 promoter: promoter for bacteriophage T7 RNA polymerase
   1677..2399    +  CDS            cEGFP: cEGFP is a basic (constitutively fluorescent) green fluorescent protein published in 2008, derived from Aequorea victoria.
   2961..2979    -  promoter       SP6 promoter: promoter for bacteriophage SP6 RNA polymerase
   3005..3229    +  polyA_signal   bGH poly(A) signal: bovine growth hormone polyadenylation signal
   3233..3254    +  promoter       SV40 promoter (fragment): SV40 enhancer and early promoter
   3430..4018    -  rep_origin     ori: high-copy-number ColE1/pMB1/pBR322/pUC origin of replication
   4189..331     -  CDS            AmpR (across the origin): β-lactamase; bla; confers resistance to ampicillin, carbenicillin, and related antibiotics
