[The description below was written by a language model from this plasmid's Addgene catalogue record and pLannotate feature annotations shown in this document.]
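Description:
CMV-Hylight-T152E is a 4,718 bp mammalian expression plasmid encoding a binding-dead version of HYlight, a genetically encoded fluorescent biosensor for the glycolytic intermediate fructose 1,6-bisphosphate (FBP). The backbone, recorded simply as "CMV" (about 3.2 kb), is propagated in E. coli through a high-copy ColE1/pUC-type origin and selected with ampicillin via the β-lactamase gene and its native promoter. No mammalian selection marker is annotated; only a short SV40 promoter fragment remains downstream of the expression cassette, which suggests the plasmid is suited mainly to transient transfection.

The roughly 1.5 kb insert, introduced by Gibson cloning, is driven by the human cytomegalovirus immediate-early enhancer and promoter and terminated by the bovine growth hormone polyadenylation signal. T7 and SP6 phage promoters flank the insert; the T7 site and the bGH region serve as sequencing primer sites. The feature table annotates only a GFP-derived coding segment (called cEGFP) within the insert. The flanking sequence, which presumably makes up the FBP-sensing domain, is not annotated, and the record does not state its origin. A short match to a truncated HIV-1 LTR just after the CMV promoter is a small fragment and does not indicate a lentiviral vector.

The defining feature is a threonine-to-glutamate substitution that abolishes FBP binding. The plasmid name gives it as T152E, whereas the mutation field describes it as threonine 67, a discrepancy that may reflect different numbering schemes but is not explained in the record. Because the sensor should no longer respond to FBP, the construct serves as a negative control alongside the functional sensor, helping separate genuine FBP-dependent signals from ligand-independent fluorescence changes in live-cell imaging of glycolytic dynamics.
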