Addgene plasmid #193448: CMV-Hylight-T152E
Purpose: A binding-dead fluorescent biosensor for fructose 1,6-bisphosphate (FBP) for negative control experiments (mammalian expression vector)
Depositing lab: Richard Goodman. Depositing organization: Oregon Health & Science University. Publication: Monitoring glycolytic dynamics in single cells using a fluorescent biosensor for fructose 1,6-bisphosphate. Koberstein JN, Stewart ML, Smith CB, Tarasov AI, Ashcroft FM, Stork PJS, Goodman RH. Proc Natl Acad Sci U S A. 2022 Aug 2;119(31):e2204407119. doi: 10.1073/pnas.2204407119. Epub 2022 Jul 26. PubMed 35881794.
Backbone
  Vector backbone: CMV
  Backbone size w/o insert (bp): 3200
  Total vector size (bp): 4718
  Vector type: Mammalian Expression
Growth in bacteria
  Bacterial resistance: Ampicillin, 100 μg/mL
  Growth temperature: 37°C
  Growth strain: DH5alpha
  Copy number: Unknown
Gene/Insert
  Gene/Insert name: Binding-Dead Hylight
  Insert size (bp): 1518
  Mutation: Threonine 67 (ACT) mutated to a Glutamic Acid (GAG)
  Promoter: CMV
  Cloning method: Gibson Cloning
  Sequencing primers: 5′ T7; 3′ BGH-rev
Terms and licenses: Academic/Nonprofit Terms; Industry Terms: Not Available to Industry
How to cite: CMV-Hylight-T152E was a gift from Richard Goodman (Addgene plasmid # 193448 ; http://n2t.net/addgene:193448 ; RRID:Addgene_193448)
